Addgene plasmid #32269: TAL029
Depositing lab: Keith Joung. Depositing organization: Massachusetts General Hospital. Publication: Targeted gene disruption in somatic zebrafish cells using engineered TALENs. Sander JD, Cade L, Khayter C, Reyon D, Peterson RT, Joung JK, Yeh JR. Nat Biotechnol. 2011 Aug 5;29(8):697-8. doi: 10.1038/nbt.1934. PubMed 21822241.
Backbone
  Vector backbone: pUC57-ΔBsaI
  Backbone size w/o insert (bp): 2708
  Modifications to backbone: Silent valine mutation (C->G) at position 1794 to destroy alternate BsaI restriction site in pUC57
Growth in bacteria
  Bacterial resistance: Ampicillin, 100 μg/mL
  Growth temperature: 37°C
  Growth strain: XL1 Blue
  Copy number: High Copy
Gene/Insert
  Gene/Insert name: TAL029 (alt names: C (Type I - G/NN); ε / NNN / G)
  Insert size (bp): 119
  Cloning method: Restriction Enzyme; 5′ cloning site BbsI (destroyed during cloning); 3′ cloning site BamHI (not destroyed)
  Sequencing primers: 5′ OK163
Terms and licenses: Academic/Nonprofit Terms; Industry Terms: Not Available to Industry
How to cite: TAL029 was a gift from Keith Joung (Addgene plasmid # 32269 ; http://n2t.net/addgene:32269 ; RRID:Addgene_32269)
