[The description below was written by a language model from this plasmid's Addgene catalogue record and the feature table of its GenBank file.]
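Description:
TAL029 is a small bacterial cloning plasmid (2,827 bp in the held sequence record) that archives a single building block for assembling engineered TAL effector repeat arrays. It is built on pUC57-ΔBsaI, a pUC57 derivative in which a silent C-to-G change in a valine codon removes a second BsaI site from the backbone. Removing that site presumably lets this type IIS enzyme be used during module assembly without cutting the vector. The plasmid replicates in E. coli at high copy from the ColE1/pUC-type origin and is selected with ampicillin through the bla (beta-lactamase) gene and its own promoter.

The payload is a 119 bp insert cloned between a BbsI site, which was destroyed during cloning, and a BamHI site, which was retained. Its alternative names in the record ("C (Type I - G/NN)" and "ε / NNN / G") suggest that it encodes one TAL repeat unit of the ε position type carrying the NN repeat-variable diresidue, which is associated with recognition of guanine. The feature table does not annotate the insert itself. By position it should lie in the pUC multiple cloning region, between the M13 forward and reverse primer sites and next to the lac promoter, lac operator and CAP binding site left over from the lacZα region. The plasmid has no eukaryotic promoter, nuclease domain or reporter, so it is a parts-storage vector rather than an expression construct.

The associated publication concerns targeted gene disruption in somatic zebrafish cells with engineered TALENs. In that context, modules like this one would be joined in order with other repeat units to build custom DNA-binding arrays, which are then fused to a nuclease domain in separate vectors.
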