LOCUS       Exported 2827 bp ds-DNA circular SYN 13-MAY-2021
DEFINITION  synthetic circular DNA
ACCESSION   .
VERSION     .
KEYWORDS    TAL029
SOURCE      synthetic DNA construct
  ORGANISM  synthetic DNA construct
REFERENCE   1 (bases 1 to 2827)
  AUTHORS   Sander JD, Cade L, Khayter C, Reyon D, Peterson RT, Joung JK, Yeh JR
  TITLE     Targeted gene disruption in somatic zebrafish cells using engineered
            TALENs.
  JOURNAL   Nat Biotechnol. 2011 Aug 5;29(8):697-8. doi: 10.1038/nbt.1934.
  PUBMED    21822241
REFERENCE   2 (bases 1 to 2827)
  AUTHORS   .
  TITLE     Direct Submission
  JOURNAL   Exported May 13, 2021 from SnapGene Server 1.1.58
            http://www.snapgene.com
FEATURES             Location/Qualifiers
     source          1..2827
                     /organism="synthetic DNA construct"
                     /mol_type="other DNA"
     primer_bind     complement(29..51)
                     /label=pGEX 3'
                     /note="pGEX vectors, reverse primer"
     primer_bind     151..170
                     /label=pRS-marker
                     /note="pRS vectors, use to sequence yeast selectable
                     marker"
     primer_bind     364..386
                     /label=M13/pUC Forward
                     /note="In lacZ gene"
     primer_bind     378..395
                     /label=M13 Forward
                     /note="In lacZ gene. Also called M13-F20 or M13 (-21)
                     Forward"
     primer_bind     379..395
                     /label=M13 fwd
                     /note="common sequencing primer, one of multiple similar
                     variants"
     primer_bind     complement(606..622)
                     /label=M13 rev
                     /note="common sequencing primer, one of multiple similar
                     variants"
     primer_bind     complement(606..622)
                     /label=M13 Reverse
                     /note="In lacZ gene. Also called M13-rev"
     primer_bind     complement(619..641)
                     /label=M13/pUC Reverse
                     /note="In lacZ gene"
     protein_bind    630..646
                     /label=lac operator
                     /bound_moiety="lac repressor encoded by lacI"
                     /note="The lac repressor binds to the lac operator to
                     inhibit transcription in E. coli. This inhibition can be
                     relieved by adding lactose or
                     isopropyl-beta-D-thiogalactopyranoside (IPTG)."
     promoter        complement(654..684)
                     /label=lac promoter
                     /note="promoter for the E. coli lac operon"
     protein_bind    699..720
                     /label=CAP binding site
                     /bound_moiety="E. coli catabolite activator protein"
                     /note="CAP binding activates transcription in the presence
                     of cAMP."
     primer_bind     complement(837..854)
                     /label=L4440
                     /note="L4440 vector, forward primer"
     rep_origin      complement(1008..1596)
                     /direction=LEFT
                     /label=ori
                     /note="high-copy-number ColE1/pMB1/pBR322/pUC origin of
                     replication"
     primer_bind     complement(1088..1107)
                     /label=pBR322ori-F
                     /note="pBR322 origin, forward primer"
     CDS             complement(1767..2627)
                     /codon_start=1
                     /gene="bla"
                     /product="beta-lactamase"
                     /label=AmpR
                     /note="confers resistance to ampicillin, carbenicillin, and
                     related antibiotics"
                     /translation="MSIQHFRVALIPFFAAFCLPVFAHPETLVKVKDAEDQLGARVGYI
                     ELDLNSGKILESFRPEERFPMMSTFKVLLCGAVLSRIDAGQEQLGRRIHYSQNDLVEYS
                     PVTEKHLTDGMTVRELCSAAITMSDNTAANLLLTTIGGPKELTAFLHNMGDHVTRLDRW
                     EPELNEAIPNDERDTTMPVAMATTLRKLLTGELLTLASRQQLIDWMEADKVAGPLLRSA
                     LPAGWFIADKSGAGERGSRGIIAALGPDGKPSRIVVIYTTGSQATMDERNRQIAEIGAS
                     LIKHW"
     primer_bind     2390..2409
                     /label=Amp-R
                     /note="Ampicillin resistance gene, reverse primer"
     promoter        complement(2628..2732)
                     /gene="bla"
                     /label=AmpR promoter
     primer_bind     2800..2818
                     /label=pBRforEco
                     /note="pBR322 vectors, upsteam of EcoRI site, forward
                     primer"
ORIGIN
        1 tcgcgcgttt cggtgatgac ggtgaaaacc tctgacacat gcagctcccg gagacggtca
       61 cagcttgtct gtaagcggat gccgggagca gacaagcccg tcagggcgcg tcagcgggtg
      121 ttggcgggtg tcggggctgg cttaactatg cggcatcaga gcagattgta ctgagagtgc
      181 accatatgcg gtgtgaaata ccgcacagat gcgtaaggag aaaataccgc atcaggcgcc
      241 attcgccatt caggctgcgc aactgttggg aagggcgatc ggtgcgggcc tcttcgctat
      301 tacgccagct ggcgaaaggg ggatgtgctg caaggcgatt aagttgggta acgccagggt
      361 tttcccagtc acgacgttgt aaaacgacgg ccagtgaatt cgagctcggt acctcgcgaa
      421 tgcatctaga gaagacaact gaccccagac caggtagtcg caatcgcgaa caataatggg
      481 ggaaagcaag ccctggaaac cgtgcaaagg ttgttgccgg tcctttgtca agaccacggc
      541 cttaagagac cggatcccgg gcccgtcgac tgcagaggcc tgcatgcaag cttggcgtaa
      601 tcatggtcat agctgtttcc tgtgtgaaat tgttatccgc tcacaattcc acacaacata
      661 cgagccggaa gcataaagtg taaagcctgg ggtgcctaat gagtgagcta actcacatta
      721 attgcgttgc gctcactgcc cgctttccag tcgggaaacc tgtcgtgcca gctgcattaa
      781 tgaatcggcc aacgcgcggg gagaggcggt ttgcgtattg ggcgctcttc cgcttcctcg
      841 ctcactgact cgctgcgctc ggtcgttcgg ctgcggcgag cggtatcagc tcactcaaag
      901 gcggtaatac ggttatccac agaatcaggg gataacgcag gaaagaacat gtgagcaaaa
      961 ggccagcaaa aggccaggaa ccgtaaaaag gccgcgttgc tggcgttttt ccataggctc
     1021 cgcccccctg acgagcatca caaaaatcga cgctcaagtc agaggtggcg aaacccgaca
     1081 ggactataaa gataccaggc gtttccccct ggaagctccc tcgtgcgctc tcctgttccg
     1141 accctgccgc ttaccggata cctgtccgcc tttctccctt cgggaagcgt ggcgctttct
     1201 catagctcac gctgtaggta tctcagttcg gtgtaggtcg ttcgctccaa gctgggctgt
     1261 gtgcacgaac cccccgttca gcccgaccgc tgcgccttat ccggtaacta tcgtcttgag
     1321 tccaacccgg taagacacga cttatcgcca ctggcagcag ccactggtaa caggattagc
     1381 agagcgaggt atgtaggcgg tgctacagag ttcttgaagt ggtggcctaa ctacggctac
     1441 actagaagaa cagtatttgg tatctgcgct ctgctgaagc cagttacctt cggaaaaaga
     1501 gttggtagct cttgatccgg caaacaaacc accgctggta gcggtggttt ttttgtttgc
     1561 aagcagcaga ttacgcgcag aaaaaaagga tctcaagaag atcctttgat cttttctacg
     1621 gggtctgacg ctcagtggaa cgaaaactca cgttaaggga ttttggtcat gagattatca
     1681 aaaaggatct tcacctagat ccttttaaat taaaaatgaa gttttaaatc aatctaaagt
     1741 atatatgagt aaacttggtc tgacagttac caatgcttaa tcagtgaggc acctatctca
     1801 gcgatctgtc tatttcgttc atccatagtt gcctgactcc ccgtcgtgta gataactacg
     1861 atacgggagg gcttaccatc tggccccagt gctgcaatga taccgcgaga gccacgctca
     1921 ccggctccag atttatcagc aataaaccag ccagccggaa gggccgagcg cagaagtggt
     1981 cctgcaactt tatccgcctc catccagtct attaattgtt gccgggaagc tagagtaagt
     2041 agttcgccag ttaatagttt gcgcaacgtt gttgccattg ctacaggcat cgtggtgtca
     2101 cgctcgtcgt ttggtatggc ttcattcagc tccggttccc aacgatcaag gcgagttaca
     2161 tgatccccca tgttgtgcaa aaaagcggtt agctccttcg gtcctccgat cgttgtcaga
     2221 agtaagttgg ccgcagtgtt atcactcatg gttatggcag cactgcataa ttctcttact
     2281 gtcatgccat ccgtaagatg cttttctgtg actggtgagt actcaaccaa gtcattctga
     2341 gaatagtgta tgcggcgacc gagttgctct tgcccggcgt caatacggga taataccgcg
     2401 ccacatagca gaactttaaa agtgctcatc attggaaaac gttcttcggg gcgaaaactc
     2461 tcaaggatct taccgctgtt gagatccagt tcgatgtaac ccactcgtgc acccaactga
     2521 tcttcagcat cttttacttt caccagcgtt tctgggtgag caaaaacagg aaggcaaaat
     2581 gccgcaaaaa agggaataag ggcgacacgg aaatgttgaa tactcatact cttccttttt
     2641 caatattatt gaagcattta tcagggttat tgtctcatga gcggatacat atttgaatgt
     2701 atttagaaaa ataaacaaat aggggttccg cgcacatttc cccgaaaagt gccacctgac
     2761 gtctaagaaa ccattattat catgacatta acctataaaa ataggcgtat cacgaggccc
     2821 tttcgtc
//
