>Addgene plasmid #32269 | TAL029 | addgene partial sequence | sequence record 37802 | LacZ-F2 5'-cctcttcgctattacgccag-3'
ACGCCAGGGTTTTCCCAGTCACGACGTTGTAAAACGACGGCCAGTGAATTCGAGCTCGGTACCTCGCGAA
TGCATCTAGAGAAGACAACTGACCCCAGACCAGGTAGTCGCAATCGCGAACAATAATGGGGGAAAGCAAG
CCCTGGAAACCGTGCAAAGGTTGTTGCCGGTCCTTTGTCAAGACCACGGCCTTAAGAGACCGGATCCCGG
GCCCGTCGACTGCAGAGGCCTGCATGCAAGCTTGGCGTAATCATGGTCATAGCTGTTTCCTGTGTGAAAT
TGTTATCCGCTCACAATTCCACACAACATACGAGCCGGAAGCATAAAGTGTAAAGCCTGGGGTGCCTAAT
GAGTGAGCTAACTCACATTAATTGCGTTGCGCTCACTGCCCGCTTTCCAGTCGGGAAACCTGTCGTGCCA
GCTGCATTAATGAATCGGCCAACGCGCGGGGAGAGGCGGTTTGCGTATTGGGCGCTCTTCCGCTTCCTCG
CTCACTGACTCGCTGCGCTCGGTCGTTCGGCTGCGGCGAGCGGTATCAGCTCACTCAAAGGCGGTAATAC
GGTTATCCACAGAATCAGGGGATAACGCAGGAAAGAACATGTGAGCAAAAGGCCAGCAAAAGGCCAGGAA
CCGTAAAAAGGCCGCGTTGCTGGCGTTTTTCCATAGGCTCCGCCCCCCTGACGAGCATCACAAAAATCGA
CGCTCAAGTCAGAGGTGGCGAAACCCGACAGGACTATAAAGATACCAGGCGTTTCCCCCTGGAAGCTCCC
TCGTGCGCTCTCCTGTTCCGACCCTGCCGCTTACCGGATACCTGTCCGCCTTTCTCCCTTCGGGAAGCGT
GGCGCTTTCTCATAGCTCACGCTGTAG
